Addgene plasmid #231520: pHAGE2-TetO-Chim-Pchi-Q61A
Purpose: Expresses Pigoraptor chileana chimeric Sox mutant in mammalian cells, for lentivirus generation
Depositing lab: Ralf Jauch. Depositing organization: University of Hong Kong. Publication: The emergence of Sox and POU transcription factors predates the origins of animal stem cells. Gao Y, Tan DS, Girbig M, Hu H, Zhou X, Xie Q, Yeung SW, Lee KS, Ho SY, Cojocaru V, Yan J, Hochberg GKA, de Mendoza A, Jauch R. Nat Commun. 2024 Nov 14;15(1):9868. doi: 10.1038/s41467-024-54152-x. PubMed 39543096.
Backbone
  Vector backbone: pHAGE2-TetO
  Vector type: Lentiviral
Growth in bacteria
  Bacterial resistance: Ampicillin, 100 μg/mL
  Growth temperature: 37°C
  Growth strain: NEB Stable
  Copy number: High Copy
Gene/Insert
  Gene/Insert name: Pchi HMG Q61A flanked with N- and C-termini of mSox2
  Species: Pigoraptor chileana
  Mutation: Point mutation at position 61 Q to A of the HMG domain
  Cloning method: Gene Synthesis
Terms and licenses: Academic/Nonprofit Terms; Industry Terms: Not Available to Industry
How to cite: pHAGE2-TetO-Chim-Pchi-Q61A was a gift from Ralf Jauch (Addgene plasmid # 231520 ; http://n2t.net/addgene:231520 ; RRID:Addgene_231520)
