[The description below was written by a language model from this plasmid's Addgene catalogue record and pLannotate feature annotations shown in this document.]
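Description:
pHAGE2-TetO-Chim-Pchi-Q61A is an HIV-1-derived lentiviral transfer plasmid built on the pHAGE2-TetO backbone, intended for producing lentivirus that delivers a doxycycline-regulated transgene into mammalian cells. It is maintained in E. coli through a high-copy ColE1/pUC-type origin and selected with ampicillin via the β-lactamase gene. The viral portion carries the usual cis-acting elements: a truncated 5' LTR, the Ψ packaging signal with a short gag fragment, the Rev response element for Rev-dependent nuclear export of the genomic RNA, and the cPPT/CTS, which aids nuclear import of the reverse-transcribed genome. The 3' LTR is annotated as a self-inactivating ΔU3 type and contains a loxP site. Because the 3' U3 region is copied to both ends of the provirus during reverse transcription, this arrangement would in principle allow Cre-mediated excision of the integrated cassette, although the record does not state that use.

The payload is driven by a tetracycline response element of seven tetO repeats joined to a minimal CMV promoter, so expression requires a tetracycline-controlled transactivator supplied separately, as none is annotated on this plasmid. The open reading frame is a synthesised chimeric Sox protein in which the HMG DNA-binding domain from the unicellular holozoan Pigoraptor chileana, carrying a Q61A substitution within that domain, is flanked by the N- and C-terminal regions of mouse Sox2. The automated annotation therefore labels the whole coding region simply as Sox2. A WPRE downstream enhances transcript stability and expression. The associated work concerns the evolutionary origins of Sox and POU factors, and the construct expresses this mutant chimera in mammalian cells, presumably to assess how the mutation affects Sox2-like function.
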