Features (pLannotate 1.2.2; 27 found; start..end, strand, type, name):
    377..634     +  LTR            5' LTR (truncated): truncated 5' long terminal repeat (LTR) from HIV-1
    681..806     +  misc_feature   HIV-1 Ψ: packaging signal of human immunodeficiency virus type 1
    790..1128    +  CDS            HIV-1 gag (fragment): gag protein from human immunodeficiency virus 1; gag
   1303..1536    +  misc_feature   RRE: The Rev response element (RRE) of HIV-1 allows for Rev-dependent mRNA export from the nucleus to the cytoplasm.
   1913..2013    +  CDS            Rev (fragment): human immunodeficiency virus 1 (HIV-1) Rev protein; rev; enhances nuclear export of unspliced and incompletely spliced viral mRNAs
   2058..2175    +  misc_feature   cPPT/CTS: central polypurine tract and central termination sequence of HIV-1
   2217..2237    -  promoter       SV40 promoter (fragment): SV40 enhancer and early promoter
   2251..2521    +  protein_bind   tetracycline response element: contains seven copies of the tetracycline operator tetO tetracycline repressor TetR
   2532..2549    +  misc_feature   MCS (fragment): pUC18/19 multiple cloning site
   2549..2616    +  promoter       tight TRE promoter (fragment): Tet-responsive promoter PTight, consisting of seven tet operator sequences followed by the minimal CMV promoter
   2691..3647    +  CDS            Sox2: SOX2_MOUSE - Also known as Sox-2. Experimental evidence at protein level: Swiss-Prot protein existence level 1. Transcription factor that forms a trimeric complex with POU5F1 (OCT3/4) on DNA and controls the expression of a number of genes involved in embryonic development such as YES1, FGF4, UTF1 and ZFP206 (PubMed:15863505, PubMed:17097055, PubMed:19740739). Binds to the proximal enhancer region of NANOG (PubMed:15863505). Critical for early embryogenesis and for embryonic stem cell pluripotency (By similarity). Downstream SRRT target that mediates the promotion of neural stem cell self-rene
   3670..4258    +  misc_feature   WPRE: woodchuck hepatitis virus posttranscriptional regulatory element
   4311..4330    +  misc_feature   cPPT/CTS (fragment): central polypurine tract and central termination sequence of HIV-1
   4332..4367    +  LTR            3' LTR (ΔU3) (fragment): self-inactivating 3' long terminal repeat (LTR) from HIV-1
   4388..4421    +  protein_bind   loxP: Cre-mediated recombination occurs in the 8-bp core sequence (GCATACAT). Cre recombinase
   4440..4620    +  LTR            5' LTR (truncated): truncated 5' long terminal repeat (LTR) from HIV-1
   4753..4857    +  promoter       AmpR promoter: bla
   4858..5718    +  CDS            AmpR: β-lactamase; bla; confers resistance to ampicillin, carbenicillin, and related antibiotics
   5889..6477    +  rep_origin     ori: high-copy-number ColE1/pMB1/pBR322/pUC origin of replication
   6660..6714    +  CDS            lacI (fragment): lac repressor; lacI; The lac repressor binds to the lac operator to inhibit transcription in E. coli. This inhibition can be relieved by adding lactose or isopropyl-β-D-thiogalactopyranoside (IPTG).
   6720..6813    +  rep_origin     SV40 ori (fragment): SV40 origin of replication
   6838..6875    +  CDS            lacI (fragment): lac repressor; lacI; The lac repressor binds to the lac operator to inhibit transcription in E. coli. This inhibition can be relieved by adding lactose or isopropyl-β-D-thiogalactopyranoside (IPTG).
   6888..6909    +  protein_bind   CAP binding site: CAP binding activates transcription in the presence of cAMP. E. coli catabolite activator protein
   6924..6954    +  promoter       lac promoter: promoter for the E. coli lac operon
   6962..6978    +  protein_bind   lac operator: The lac repressor binds to the lac operator to inhibit transcription in E. coli. This inhibition can be relieved by adding lactose or isopropyl-β-D-thiogalactopyranoside (IPTG). lac repressor encoded by lacI
   7012..7095    +  polyA_signal   SV40 poly(A) signal (fragment): SV40 polyadenylation signal
   7262..329     +  CDS            nef (fragment) (across the origin): NEF_HV1BR - Experimental evidence at protein level: Swiss-Prot protein existence level 1. Extracellular Nef protein targets CD4(+) T-lymphocytes for apoptosis by interacting with CXCR4 surface receptors (PubMed:14990729). From Human immunodeficiency virus type 1 group M subtype B (isolate BRU/LAI) (HIV-1).
>Addgene plasmid #231520 | pHAGE2-TetO-Chim-Pchi-Q61A | addgene full sequence | sequence record 465593 | Addgene NGS Result
TGGAAGGGCTAATTCACTCCCAAAGAAGACAAGATATCCTTGATCTGTGGATCTACCACACACAAGGCTA
CTTCCCTGATTAGCAGAACTACACACCAGGGCCAGGGGTCAGATATCCACTGACCTTTGGATGGTGCTAC
AAGCTAGTACCAGTTGAGCCAGATAAGGTAGAAGAGGCCAATAAAGGAGAGAACACCAGCTTGTTACACC
CTGTGAGCCTGCATGGGATGGATGACCCGGAGAGAGAAGTGTTAGAGTGGAGGTTTGACAGCCGCCTAGC
ATTTCATCACGTGGCCCGAGAGCTGCATCCGGAGTACTTCAAGAACTGCTGATATCGAGCTTGCTACAAG
GGACTTTCCGCTGGGGACTTTCCAGGGAGGCGTGGCCTGGGCGGGACTGGGGAGTGGCGAGCCCTCAGAT
CCTGCATATAAGCAGCTGCTTTTTGCCTGTACTGGGTCTCTCTGGTTAGACCAGATCTGAGCCTGGGAGC
TCTCTGGCTAACTAGGGAACCCACTGCTTAAGCCTCAATAAAGCTTGCCTTGAGTGCTTCAAGTAGTGTG
TGCCCGTCTGTTGTGTGACTCTGGTAACTAGAGATCCCTCAGACCCTTTTAGTCAGTGTGGAAAATCTCT
AGCAGTGGCGCCCGAACAGGGACTTGAAAGCGAAAGGGAAACCAGAGGAGCTCTCTCGACGCAGGACTCG
GCTTGCTGAAGCGCGCACGGCAAGAGGCGAGGGGCGGCGACTGGTGAGTACGCCAAAAATTTTGACTAGC
GGAGGCTAGAAGGAGAGAGATGGGTGCGAGAGCGTCAGTATTAAGCGGGGGAGAATTAGATCGCGATGGG
AAAAAATTCGGTTAAGGCCAGGGGGAAAGAAAAAATATAAATTAAAACATATAGTATGGGCAAGCAGGGA
GCTAGAACGATTCGCAGTTAATCCTGGCCTGTTAGAAACATCAGAAGGCTGTAGACAAATACTGGGACAG
CTACAACCATCCCTTCAGACAGGATCAGAAGAACTTAGATCATTATATAATACAGTAGCAACCCTCTATT
GTGTGCATCAAAGGATAGAGATAAAAGACACCAAGGAAGCTTTAGACAAGATAGAGGAAGAGCAAAACAA
AAGTAAGACCACCGCACAGCAAGCGGCCGGCCGCTGATCTTCAGACCTGGAGGAGGAGATATGAGGGACA
ATTGGAGAAGTGAATTATATAAATATAAAGTAGTAAAAATTGAACCATTAGGAGTAGCACCCACCAAGGC
AAAGAGAAGAGTGGTGCAGAGAGAAAAAAGAGCAGTGGGAATAGGAGCTTTGTTCCTTGGGTTCTTGGGA
GCAGCAGGAAGCACTATGGGCGCAGCGTCAATGACGCTGACGGTACAGGCCAGACAATTATTGTCTGGTA
TAGTGCAGCAGCAGAACAATTTGCTGAGGGCTATTGAGGCGCAACAGCATCTGTTGCAACTCACAGTCTG
GGGCATCAAGCAGCTCCAGGCAAGAATCCTGGCTGTGGAAAGATACCTAAAGGATCAACAGCTCCTGGGG
ATTTGGGGTTGCTCTGGAAAACTCATTTGCACCACTGCTGTGCCTTGGAATGCTAGTTGGAGTAATAAAT
CTCTGGAACAGATTTGGAATCACACGACCTGGATGGAGTGGGACAGAGAAATTAACAATTACACAAGCTT
AATACACTCCTTAATTGAAGAATCGCAAAACCAGCAAGAAAAGAATGAACAAGAATTATTGGAATTAGAT
AAATGGGCAAGTTTGTGGAATTGGTTTAACATAACAAATTGGCTGTGGTATATAAAATTATTCATAATGA
TAGTAGGAGGCTTGGTAGGTTTAAGAATAGTTTTTGCTGTACTTTCTATAGTGAATAGAGTTAGGCAGGG
ATATTCACCATTATCGTTTCAGACCCACCTCCCAACCCCGAGGGGACCCGACAGGCCCGAAGGAATAGAA
GAAGAAGGTGGAGAGAGAGACAGAGACAGATCCATTCGATTAGTGAACGGATCTCGACGGTATCGCCGAA
TTCACAAATGGCAGTATTCATCCACAATTTTAAAAGAAAAGGGGGGATTGGGGGGTACAGTGCAGGGGAA
AGAATAGTAGACATAATAGCAACAGACATACAAACTAAAGAATTACAAAAACAAATTACAAAAATTCAAA
ATTTTCGGGTTTATTACAGGGACAGCAGAGATCCAGTTTGGACTAGTCCACACCCTAACTGACACACTCG
AGTTTACCACTCCCTATCAGTGATAGAGAAAAGTGAAAGTCGAGTTTACCACTCCCTATCAGTGATAGAG
AAAAGTGAAAGTCGAGTTTACCACTCCCTATCAGTGATAGAGAAAAGTGAAAGTCGAGTTTACCACTCCC
TATCAGTGATAGAGAAAAGTGAAAGTCGAGTTTACCACTCCCTATCAGTGATAGAGAAAAGTGAAAGTCG
AGTTTACCACTCCCTATCAGTGATAGAGAAAAGTGAAAGTCGAGTTTACCACTCCCTATCAGTGATAGAG
AAAAGTGAAAGTCGAGCTCGGTACCCGGGTCGAGGTAGGCATGTACGGTGGGAGGCCTATATAAGCAGAG
CTCGTTTAGTGAACCGTCAGATCGCCTGGAGACGCCATCCACGCTGTTTTGACCTCCATAGAAGACACCG
GGACCGATCCAGCCTGCGGCCACCACCGGTATGTATAACATGATGGAGACTGAGCTGAAACCACCAGGTC
CACAGCAGGCATCCGGTGGCGGCGGTGGCGGCGGTAATGCAACAGCCGCCGCAACTGGAGGAAACCAGAA
GAACAGTCCCAGCCACATTAAGCGGCCCATGAATAGTTTCATGGTGTGGGCACAGATGATGAGAAAAGAA
CTGACCCAGAAGCATCCCGACCTGCATAACGCTGAGATTAGCAAGAGACTGGGAGAAATGTGGAAGGAGC
TGCCTGAGTCCGACAAACAGCCTTACGTTGAGAGAGCTCAGGCCCTCAAAGCACTCCACGAGCAGGAGTT
TCCATACTACAAATACAGGCCCAGGAGGAAATCCTCCACTCTCATGAAGAAGGACAAGTATACACTGCCC
GGAGGACTCCTCGCTCCCGGCGGAAATTCCATGGCTAGCGGTGTGGGAGTCGGAGCCGGACTGGGTGCCG
GAGTGAACCAGAGAATGGACAGTTATGCCCATATGAATGGCTGGAGCAACGGTTCCTACAGTATGATGCA
GGAGCAGCTCGGATACCCACAACATCCAGGACTGAACGCTCACGGAGCCGCACAAATGCAACCTATGCAT
CGCTACGACGTTAGCGCCCTCCAGTACAACAGCATGACATCCAGCCAAACCTACATGAATGGAAGCCCTA
CTTACAGCATGAGTTACTCTCAGCAGGGTACACCAGGCATGGCACTGGGTAGTATGGGCAGCGTGGTGAA
ATCTGAAGCAAGCAGCAGCCCTCCAGTGGTGACAAGTTCCTCCCACAGCCGCGCTCCATGTCAGGCCGGT
GATCTGAGGGATATGATCTCCATGTATCTGCCAGGAGCTGAAGTCCCAGAACCTGCAGCACCCAGCAGGC
TCCATATGGCCCAGCATTATCAGTCTGGGCCCGTGCCTGGTACAGCCATAAACGGCACACTCCCACTGTC
TCATATGTAAGTCGACATCGATAGATCCTAATCAACCTCTGGATTACAAAATTTGTGAAAGATTGACTGG
TATTCTTAACTATGTTGCTCCTTTTACGCTATGTGGATACGCTGCTTTAATGCCTTTGTATCATGCTATT
GCTTCCCGTATGGCTTTCATTTTCTCCTCCTTGTATAAATCCTGGTTGCTGTCTCTTTATGAGGAGTTGT
GGCCCGTTGTCAGGCAACGTGGCGTGGTGTGCACTGTGTTTGCTGACGCAACCCCCACTGGTTGGGGCAT
TGCCACCACCTGTCAGCTCCTTTCCGGGACTTTCGCTTTCCCCCTCCCTATTGCCACGGCGGAACTCATC
GCCGCCTGCCTTGCCCGCTGCTGGACAGGGGCTCGGCTGTTGGGCACTGACAATTCCGTGGTGTTGTCGG
GGAAATCATCGTCCTTTCCTTGGCTGCTCGCCTGTGTTGCCACCTGGATTCTGCGCGGGACGTCCTTCTG
CTACGTCCCTTCGGCCCTCAATCCAGCGGACCTTCCTTCCCGCGGCCTGCTGCCGGCTCTGCGGCCTCTT
CCGCGTCTTCGCCTTCGCCCTCAGACGAGTCGGATCTCCCTTTGGGCCGCCTCCCCGCCTGGTACCTTTA
AGACCAATGACTTACAAGGCAGCTGTAGATCTTAGCCACTTTTTAAAAGAAAAGGGGGGACTGGAAGGGC
TAATTCACTCCCAACGAAGACAAGATCACCTGCAGGACAGGCGCGCCATAACTTCGTATAGCATACATTA
TACGAAGTTATCTGCTTTTTGCTTGTACTGGGTCTCTCTGGTTAGACCAGATCTGAGCCTGGGAGCTCTC
TGGCTAACTAGGGAACCCACTGCTTAAGCCTCAATAAAGCTTGCCTTGAGTGCTTCAAGTAGTGTGTGCC
CGTCTGTTGTGTGACTCTGGTAACTAGAGATCCCTCAGACCCTTTTAGTCAGTGTGGAAAATCTCTAGCA
CCCGGGCGATTAAGGAAAGGGCTAGATCATTCTTGAAGACGAAAGGGCCTCGTGATACGCCTATTTTTAT
AGGTTAATGTCATGATAATAATGGTTTCTTAGACGTCAGGTGGCACTTTTCGGGGAAATGTGCGCGGAAC
CCCTATTTGTTTATTTTTCTAAATACATTCAAATATGTATCCGCTCATGAGACAATAACCCTGATAAATG
CTTCAATAATATTGAAAAAGGAAGAGTATGAGTATTCAACATTTCCGTGTCGCCCTTATTCCCTTTTTTG
CGGCATTTTGCCTTCCTGTTTTTGCTCACCCAGAAACGCTGGTGAAAGTAAAAGATGCTGAAGATCAGTT
GGGTGCACGAGTGGGTTACATCGAACTGGATCTCAACAGCGGTAAGATCCTTGAGAGTTTTCGCCCCGAA
GAACGTTTTCCAATGATGAGCACTTTTAAAGTTCTGCTATGTGGCGCGGTATTATCCCGTGTTGACGCCG
GGCAAGAGCAACTCGGTCGCCGCATACACTATTCTCAGAATGACTTGGTTGAGTACTCACCAGTCACAGA
AAAGCATCTTACGGATGGCATGACAGTAAGAGAATTATGCAGTGCTGCCATAACCATGAGTGATAACACT
GCGGCCAACTTACTTCTGACAACGATCGGAGGACCGAAGGAGCTAACCGCTTTTTTGCACAACATGGGGG
ATCATGTAACTCGCCTTGATCGTTGGGAACCGGAGCTGAATGAAGCCATACCAAACGACGAGCGTGACAC
CACGATGCCTGTAGCAATGGCAACAACGTTGCGCAAACTATTAACTGGCGAACTACTTACTCTAGCTTCC
CGGCAACAATTAATAGACTGGATGGAGGCGGATAAAGTTGCAGGACCACTTCTGCGCTCGGCCCTTCCGG
CTGGCTGGTTTATTGCTGATAAATCTGGAGCCGGTGAGCGTGGGTCTCGCGGTATCATTGCAGCACTGGG
GCCAGATGGTAAGCCCTCCCGTATCGTAGTTATCTACACGACGGGGAGTCAGGCAACTATGGATGAACGA
AATAGACAGATCGCTGAGATAGGTGCCTCACTGATTAAGCATTGGTAACTGTCAGACCAAGTTTACTCAT
ATATACTTTAGATTGATTTAAAACTTCATTTTTAATTTAAAAGGATCTAGGTGAAGATCCTTTTTGATAA
TCTCATGACCAAAATCCCTTAACGTGAGTTTTCGTTCCACTGAGCGTCAGACCCCGTAGAAAAGATCAAA
GGATCTTCTTGAGATCCTTTTTTTCTGCGCGTAATCTGCTGCTTGCAAACAAAAAAACCACCGCTACCAG
CGGTGGTTTGTTTGCCGGATCAAGAGCTACCAACTCTTTTTCCGAAGGTAACTGGCTTCAGCAGAGCGCA
GATACCAAATACTGTTCTTCTAGTGTAGCCGTAGTTAGGCCACCACTTCAAGAACTCTGTAGCACCGCCT
ACATACCTCGCTCTGCTAATCCTGTTACCAGTGGCTGCTGCCAGTGGCGATAAGTCGTGTCTTACCGGGT
TGGACTCAAGACGATAGTTACCGGATAAGGCGCAGCGGTCGGGCTGAACGGGGGGTTCGTGCACACAGCC
CAGCTTGGAGCGAACGACCTACACCGAACTGAGATACCTACAGCGTGAGCTATGAGAAAGCGCCACGCTT
CCCGAAGGGAGAAAGGCGGACAGGTATCCGGTAAGCGGCAGGGTCGGAACAGGAGAGCGCACGAGGGAGC
TTCCAGGGGGAAACGCCTGGTATCTTTATAGTCCTGTCGGGTTTCGCCACCTCTGACTTGAGCGTCGATT
TTTGTGATGCTCGTCAGGGGGGCGGAGCCTATGGAAAAACGCCAGCAACGCGGCCTTTTTACGGTTCCTG
GCCTTTTGCTGGCCTTTTGCTCACATGTTCTTTCCTGCGTTATCCCCTGATTCTGTGGATAACCGTATTA
CCGCCTTTGAGTGAGCTGATACCGCTCGCCGCAGCCGAACGACCGAGCGCAGCGAGTCAGTGAGCGAGGA
AGCGGAAGAGCGCCCAATACGCAAACCGCCTCTCCCCGCGCGTTGGCCGATTCATTAATGCAGCAAGCTC
ATGGCTGACTAATTTTTTTTATTTATGCAGAGGCCGAGGCCGCCTCGGCCTCTGAGCTATTCCAGAAGTA
GTGAGGAGGCTTTTTTGGAGGCCTAGGCTTTTGCAAAAAGCTCCCCGTGGCACGACAGGTTTCCCGACTG
GAAAGCGGGCAGTGAGCGCAACGCAATTAATGTGAGTTAGCTCACTCATTAGGCACCCCAGGCTTTACAC
TTTATGCTTCCGGCTCGTATGTTGTGTGGAATTGTGAGCGGATAACAATTTCACACAGGAAACAGCTATG
ACATGATTACGAATTTCACAAATAAAGCATTTTTTTCACTGCATTCTAGTTGTGGTTTGTCCAAACTCAT
CAATGTATCTTATCATGTCTGGATCAACTGGATAACTCAAGCTAACCAAAATCATCCCAAACTTCCCACC
CCATACCCTATTACCACTGCCAATTACCTGTGGTTTCATTTACTCTAAACCTGTGATTCCTCTGAATTAT
TTTCATTTTAAAGAAATTGTATTTGTTAAATATGTACTACAAACTTAGTAGT
